Addgene plasmid #70619: R777-E335 Hs.STK11
Purpose: Gateway ORF clone of human STK11 [NM_000455.4] with stop codon (for native or N-terminal fusions)
Depositing lab: Dominic Esposito. Depositing organization: National Cancer Institute (NCI).
Backbone
  Vector backbone: pDonor-255
  Backbone size w/o insert (bp): 2693
  Vector type: Gateway Entry Clone
Growth in bacteria
  Bacterial resistance: Spectinomycin, 50 μg/mL
  Growth temperature: 37°C
  Growth strain: DH10B
  Copy number: High Copy
Gene/Insert
  Gene/Insert name: STK11
  Species: H. sapiens (human)
  Insert size (bp): 1302
  GenBank ID: NM_000455.4
  Entrez Gene: STK11 (a.k.a. LKB1, PJS, hLKB1)
  Cloning method: Gateway Cloning
  Sequencing primers: 5′ M13F 23-mer (5'-CCCAGTCACGACGTTGTAAAACG); 3′ attLR 23-mer (5'-TAACATCAGAGATTTTGAGACAC)
Terms and licenses: Academic/Nonprofit Terms; Industry Terms: Not Available to Industry
How to cite: R777-E335 Hs.STK11 was a gift from Dominic Esposito (Addgene plasmid # 70619 ; http://n2t.net/addgene:70619 ; RRID:Addgene_70619)
