[The description below was written by a language model from this plasmid's Addgene catalogue record and pLannotate feature annotations shown in this document.]
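Description:
R777-E335 Hs.STK11 is a Gateway entry clone built on the pDonor-255 backbone (about 2.7 kb without insert; roughly 4.0 kb in total) that carries the human STK11 open reading frame, also known as LKB1 or PJS, corresponding to the NM_000455.4 reference transcript. It is a bacterial propagation and shuttling plasmid rather than an expression vector. It replicates in E. coli from a high-copy ColE1/pUC-type origin and is selected with spectinomycin through the aadA (SmR) aminoglycoside adenylyltransferase gene. That gene sits downstream of a fragment of the class 1 integron Pc promoter and a short remnant of a gentamicin resistance gene. Small lacZα and lacI fragments are backbone leftovers with no evident function. The rrnB T1 and T2 terminators lie just upstream of the cloning region, where they would be expected to shield the insert from read-through transcription.

The roughly 1.3 kb STK11 coding sequence is flanked by two attL recombination sites. The automated annotation labels these attL3 and a partial attL2, so the exact identity of the upstream site should be checked against the vector documentation. These sites allow the ORF to be moved directionally by an LR Clonase reaction into any compatible Gateway destination vector, which then supplies the promoter, tags and host-specific elements. No promoter driving STK11 is annotated in the entry clone itself. The ORF retains its stop codon, so it is suited to expressing the native protein or N-terminal fusions, but not C-terminal fusions. Its typical use is as a sequence-defined source clone for generating STK11 expression constructs.
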