Features (pLannotate 1.2.2; 11 found; start..end, strand, type, name):
     18..54      -  CDS            lacZα (fragment): LacZα fragment of β-galactosidase; lacZ fragment
     85..180     +  protein_bind   attL3: mutant version of attL; recombination site for the Gateway® LR reaction LR Clonase™
    186..1484    +  CDS            STK11: STK11_HUMAN - Also known as LKB1, PJS. Experimental evidence at protein level: Swiss-Prot protein existence level 1. [Isoform 2]: Has a role in spermiogenesis. From Homo sapiens (Human).
   1492..1585    -  protein_bind   attL2 (fragment): mutant version of attL; recombination site for the Gateway® LR reaction LR Clonase™
   1700..1723    +  promoter       Pc promoter (fragment): intI1 (promoter lies within the coding sequence); class 1 integron promoter
   1899..1955    +  CDS            GmR (fragment): gentamycin acetyltransferase; aacC1; confers resistance to gentamycin
   1962..2753    +  CDS            SmR: aminoglycoside adenylyltransferase (Murphy, 1985); aadA; confers resistance to spectinomycin and streptomycin
   2846..3434    +  rep_origin     ori: high-copy-number ColE1/pMB1/pBR322/pUC origin of replication
   3617..3709    +  CDS            lacI (fragment): lac repressor; lacI; The lac repressor binds to the lac operator to inhibit transcription in E. coli. This inhibition can be relieved by adding lactose or isopropyl-β-D-thiogalactopyranoside (IPTG).
   3764..3791    -  terminator     rrnB T2 terminator: transcription terminator T2 from the E. coli rrnB gene
   3923..3966    +  terminator     rrnB T1 terminator: Escherichia coli rrnB; transcription terminator T1 from the E. coli rrnB gene
>Addgene plasmid #70619 | R777-E335 Hs.STK11 | depositor full sequence | sequence record 126068 | Full Sequence
TTAACGCTAGCATGGATGTTTTCCCAGTCACGACGTTGTAAAACGACGGCCAGTCTTAAAATTCGAGCTC
GGTCCGAGGATCCGAAATAATGATTTTATTTTGACTGATAGTGACCTGTTCGTTGCAACAAATTGATAAG
CAATGCTTTTTTATAATGCCAACTTTGTACAAAAAAGTTGGCACCATGGAGGTGGTGGACCCGCAGCAGC
TGGGCATGTTCACGGAGGGCGAGCTGATGTCGGTGGGTATGGACACGTTCATCCACCGCATCGACTCCAC
CGAGGTCATCTACCAGCCGCGCCGCAAGCGGGCCAAGCTCATCGGCAAGTACCTGATGGGGGACCTGCTG
GGGGAAGGCTCTTACGGCAAGGTGAAGGAGGTGCTGGACTCGGAGACGCTGTGCAGGAGGGCCGTCAAGA
TCCTCAAGAAGAAGAAGTTGCGAAGGATCCCCAACGGGGAGGCCAACGTGAAGAAGGAAATTCAACTACT
GAGGAGGTTACGGCACAAAAATGTCATCCAGCTGGTGGATGTGTTATACAACGAAGAGAAGCAGAAAATG
TATATGGTGATGGAGTACTGCGTGTGTGGCATGCAGGAAATGCTGGACAGCGTGCCGGAGAAGCGTTTCC
CAGTGTGCCAGGCCCACGGGTACTTCTGTCAGCTGATTGACGGCCTGGAGTACCTGCATAGCCAGGGCAT
TGTGCACAAGGACATCAAGCCGGGGAACCTGCTGCTCACCACCGGTGGCACCCTCAAAATCTCCGACCTG
GGCGTGGCCGAGGCACTGCACCCGTTCGCGGCGGACGACACCTGCCGGACCAGCCAGGGCTCCCCGGCTT
TCCAGCCGCCCGAGATTGCCAACGGCCTGGACACCTTCTCCGGCTTCAAGGTGGACATCTGGTCGGCTGG
GGTCACCCTCTACAACATCACCACGGGTCTGTACCCCTTCGAAGGGGACAACATCTACAAGTTGTTTGAG
AACATCGGGAAGGGGAGCTACGCCATCCCGGGCGACTGTGGCCCCCCGCTCTCTGACCTGCTGAAAGGGA
TGCTTGAGTACGAACCGGCCAAGAGGTTCTCCATCCGGCAGATCCGGCAGCACAGCTGGTTCCGGAAGAA
ACATCCTCCGGCTGAAGCACCAGTGCCCATCCCACCGAGCCCAGACACCAAGGACCGGTGGCGCAGCATG
ACTGTGGTGCCGTACTTGGAGGACCTGCACGGCGCGGACGAGGACGAGGACCTCTTCGACATCGAGGATG
ACATCATCTACACTCAGGACTTCACGGTGCCCGGACAGGTCCCAGAAGAGGAGGCCAGTCACAATGGACA
GCGCCGGGGCCTCCCCAAGGCCGTGTGTATGAACGGCACAGAGGCGGCGCAGCTGAGCACCAAATCCAGG
GCGGAGGGCCGGGCCCCCAACCCTGCCCGCAAGGCCTGCTCCGCCAGCAGCAAGATCCGCCGGCTGTCGG
CCTGCAAGCAGCAGTAATCAACTTTCTTGTACAAAGTTGGCATTATAGGAAAGCATTGCTTATCAATTTG
TTGCAACGAACAGGTCACTATCAGTCAAAATAAAATCATTATTTGCATGCAAGCTTAGATCCTCTAGACC
AGCCAGGACAGAAATGCCTCGACTTCGCTGCTACCCAAGGTTGCCGGGTGACGCACACCGTGGAAACGGA
TGAAGGCACGAACCCAGTGGACATAAGCCTGTTCGGTTCGTAAGCTGTAATGCAAGTAGCGTATGCGCTC
ACGCAACTGGTCCAGAACCTTGACCGAACGCAGCGGTGGTAACGGCGCAGTGGCGGTTTTCATGGCTTGT
TATGACTGTTTTTTTGGGGTACAGTCTATGCCTCGGGCATCCAAGCAGCAAGCGCGTTACGCCGTGGGTC
GATGTTTGATGTTATGGAGCAGCAACGATGTTACGCAGCAGGGCAGTCGCCCTAAAACAAAGTTAAACAT
TATGAGGGAAGCGGTGATCGCCGAAGTATCGACTCAACTATCAGAGGTAGTTGGCGTCATCGAGCGCCAT
CTCGAACCGACGTTGCTGGCCGTACATTTGTACGGCTCCGCAGTGGATGGCGGCCTGAAGCCACACAGTG
ATATTGATTTGCTGGTTACGGTGACCGTAAGGCTTGATGAAACAACGCGGCGAGCTTTGATCAACGACCT
TTTGGAAACTTCGGCTTCCCCTGGAGAGAGCGAGATTCTCCGCGCTGTAGAAGTCACCATTGTTGTGCAC
GACGACATCATTCCGTGGCGTTATCCAGCTAAGCGCGAACTGCAATTTGGAGAATGGCAGCGCAATGACA
TTCTTGCAGGTATCTTCGAGCCAGCCACGATCGACATTGATCTGGCTATCTTGCTGACAAAAGCAAGAGA
ACATAGCGTTGCCTTGGTAGGTCCAGCGGCGGAGGAACTCTTTGATCCGGTTCCTGAACAGGATCTATTT
GAGGCGCTAAATGAAACCTTAACGCTATGGAACTCGCCGCCCGACTGGGCTGGCGATGAGCGAAATGTAG
TGCTTACGTTGTCCCGCATTTGGTACAGCGCAGTAACCGGCAAAATCGCGCCGAAGGATGTCGCTGCCGA
CTGGGCAATGGAGCGCCTGCCGGCCCAGTATCAGCCCGTCATACTTGAAGCTAGACAGGCTTATCTTGGA
CAAGAAGAAGATCGCTTGGCCTCGCGCGCAGATCAGTTGGAAGAATTTGTCCACTACGTGAAAGGCGAGA
TCACCAAGGTAGTCGGCAAATAACCCTCGAGCCACCCATGACCAAAATCCCTTAACGTGAGTTACGCGTC
GTTCCACTGAGCGTCAGACCCCGTAGAAAAGATCAAAGGATCTTCTTGAGATCCTTTTTTTCTGCGCGTA
ATCTGCTGCTTGCAAACAAAAAAACCACCGCTACCAGCGGTGGTTTGTTTGCCGGATCAAGAGCTACCAA
CTCTTTTTCCGAAGGTAACTGGCTTCAGCAGAGCGCAGATACCAAATACTGTCCTTCTAGTGTAGCCGTA
GTTAGGCCACCACTTCAAGAACTCTGTAGCACCGCCTACATACCTCGCTCTGCTAATCCTGTTACCAGTG
GCTGCTGCCAGTGGCGATAAGTCGTGTCTTACCGGGTTGGACTCAAGACGATAGTTACCGGATAAGGCGC
AGCGGTCGGGCTGAACGGGGGGTTCGTGCACACAGCCCAGCTTGGAGCGAACGACCTACACCGAACTGAG
ATACCTACAGCGTGAGCATTGAGAAAGCGCCACGCTTCCCGAAGGGAGAAAGGCGGACAGGTATCCGGTA
AGCGGCAGGGTCGGAACAGGAGAGCGCACGAGGGAGCTTCCAGGGGGAAACGCCTGGTATCTTTATAGTC
CTGTCGGGTTTCGCCACCTCTGACTTGAGCGTCGATTTTTGTGATGCTCGTCAGGGGGGCGGAGCCTATG
GAAAAACGCCAGCAACGCGGCCTTTTTACGGTTCCTGGCCTTTTGCTGGCCTTTTGCTCACATGTTCTTT
CCTGCGTTATCCCCTGATTCTGTGGATAACCGTATTACCGCCTTTGAGTGAGCTGATACCGCTCGCCGCA
GCCGAACGACCGAGCGCAGCGAGTCAGTGAGCGAGGAAGCGGAAGAGCGCCCAATACGCAAACCGCCTCT
CCCCGCGCGTTGGCCGATTCATTAATGCAGCTGGCACGACAGGTTTCCCGACTGGAAAGCGGGCAGTGAG
CGCAACGCAATTAATACGCGTACCGCTAGCCAGGAAGAGTTTGTAGAAACGCAAAAAGGCCATCCGTCAG
GATGGCCTTCTGCTTAGTTTGATGCCTGGCAGTTTATGGCGGGCGTCCTGCCCGCCACCCTCCGGGCCGT
TGCTTCACAACGTTCAAATCCGCTCCCGGCGGATTTGTCCTACTCAGGAGAGCGTTCACCGACAAACAAC
AGATAAAACGAAAGGCCCAGTCTTCCGACTGAGCCTTTCGTTTTATTTGATGCCTGGCAGTTCCCTACTC
TCGCG
