>Addgene plasmid #70619 | R777-E335 Hs.STK11 | addgene partial sequence | sequence record 132072 | pCR8_R1 5'-cgaaccgaacaggcttatgt-3'
GGTGTGCGTCACCCGGCAACCTTGGGTAGCAGCGAAGTCGAGGCATTTCTGTCCTGGCTGGTCTAGAGGA
TCTAAGCTTGCATGCAAATAATGATTTTATTTTGACTGATAGTGACCTGTTCGTTGCAACAAATTGATAA
GCAATGCTTTCCTATAATGCCAACTTTGTACAAGAAAGTTGATTACTGCTGCTTGCAGGCCGACAGCCGG
CGGATCTTGCTGCTGGCGGAGCAGGCCTTGCGGGCAGGGTTGGGGGCCCGGCCCTCCGCCCTGGATTTGG
TGCTCAGCTGCGCCGCCTCTGTGCCGTTCATACACACGGCCTTGGGGAGGCCCCGGCGCTGTCCATTGTG
ACTGGCCTCCTCTTCTGGGACCTGTCCGGGCACCGTGAAGTCCTGAGTGTAGATGATGTCATCCTCGATG
TCGAAGAGGTCCTCGTCCTCGTCCGCGCCGTGCAGGTCCTCCAAGTACGGCACCACAGTCATGCTGCGCC
ACCGGTCCTTGGTGTCTGGGCTCGGTGGGATGGGCACTGGTGCTTCAGCCGGAGGATGTTTCTTCCGGAA
CCAGCTGTGCTGCCGGATCTGCCGGATGGAGAACCTCTTGGCCGGTTCGTACTCAAGCATCCCTTTCAGC
AGGTCAGAGAGCGGGGGGCCACAGTCGCCCGGGATGGCGTAGCTCCCCTTCCCGATGTTCTCAAACAACT
TGTAGATGTTGTCCCCTTCGAAGGGGTACAGACCCGTGGTGATGTTGTAGAGGGTGACCCCAGCCGACCA
GATGTCCACCTTGAAGCCGGAGAAGGTGTCCAGGCCGTTGGCAATCTCGGGCGGCTGGAAAGCCGGGGAG
CCCTGGCTGGTCCGGCAGGTGTCGTCCGCCGCGAACGGGTGCAGTGCCTCGGCCACGCCCAGGTCGGAGA
TTTTGAGGGTGCCACCGGTGGTGAGCAGCAGGTTCCCCGGCTTGATGTCCTTGTGCACAATGCCCTGGCT
ATGCAGGTACTCCAGGCCGTCAATCAGCTGACAGAAGTACCCGTGGGCCTGGCACACTGGGAAACGCTTC
TCCGGCACGCTGTCCAGCATTTCCTGCATGC
